>Addgene plasmid #76443 | PDIK1L gRNA (BRDN0001147645) | addgene full sequence | sequence record 185848 | Addgene Assembled Sequence
CCCGGGTGCAAAGATGGATAAAGTTTTAAACAGAGAGGAATCTTTGCAGCTAATGGACCTTCTAGGTCTT
GAAAGGAGTGGGAATTGGCTCCGGTGCCCGTCAGTGGGCAGAGCGCACATCGCCCACAGTCCCCGAGAAG
TTGGGGGGAGGGGTCGGCAATTGATCCGGTGCCTAGAGAAGGTGGCGCGGGGTAAACTGGGAAAGTGATG
TCGTGTACTGGCTCCGCCTTTTTCCCGAGGGTGGGGGAGAACCGTATATAAGTGCAGTAGTCGCCGTGAA
CGTTCTTTTTCGCAACGGGTTTGCCGCCAGAACACAGGTAAGTGCCGTGTGTGGTTCCCGCGGGCCTGGC
CTCTTTACGGGTTATGGCCCTTGCGTGCCTTGAATTACTTCCACCTGGCTGCAGTACGTGATTCTTGATC
CCGAGCTTCGGGTTGGAAGTGGGTGGGAGAGTTCGAGGCCTTGCGCTTAAGGAGCCCCTTCGCCTCGTGC
TTGAGTTGAGGCCTGGCCTGGGCGCTGGGGCCGCCGCGTGCGAATCTGGTGGCACCTTCGCGCCTGTCTC
GCTGCTTTCGATAAGTCTCTAGCCATTTAAAATTTTTGATGACCTGCTGCGACGCTTTTTTTCTGGCAAG
ATAGTCTTGTAAATGCGGGCCAAGATCTGCACACTGGTATTTCGGTTTTTGGGGCCGCGGGCGGCGACGG
GGCCCGTGCGTCCCAGCGCACATGTTCGGCGAGGCGGGGCCTGCGAGCGCGGCCACCGAGAATCGGACGG
GGGTAGTCTCAAGCTGGCCGGCCTGCTCTGGTGCCTGGCCTCGCGCCGCCGTGTATCGCCCCGCCCTGGG
CGGCAAGGCTGGCCCGGTCGGCACCAGTTGCGTGAGCGGAAAGATGGCCGCTTCCCGGCCCTGCTGCAGG
GAGCTCAAAATGGAGGACGCGGCGCTCGGGAGAGCGGGCGGGTGAGTCACCCACACAAAGGAAAAGGGCC
TTTCCGTCCTCAGCCGTCGCTTCATGTGACTCCACGGAGTACCGGGCGCCGTCCAGGCACCTCGATTAGT
TCTCGAGCTTTTGGAGTACGTCGTCTTTAGGTTGGGGGGAGGGGTTTTATGCGATGGAGTTTCCCCACAC
TGAGTGGGTGGAGACTGAAGTTAGGCCAGCTTGGCACTTGATGTAATTCTCCTTGGAATTTGCCCTTTTT
GAGTTTGGATCTTGGTTCATTCTCAAGCCTCAGACAGTGGTTCAAAGTTTTTTTCTTCCATTTCAGGTGT
CGTGACGTACGGCCACCATGACCGAGTACAAGCCCACGGTGCGCCTCGCCACCCGCGACGACGTCCCCAG
GGCCGTACGCACCCTCGCCGCCGCGTTCGCCGACTACCCCGCCACGCGCCACACCGTCGATCCGGACCGC
CACATCGAGCGGGTCACCGAGCTGCAAGAACTCTTCCTCACGCGCGTCGGGCTCGACATCGGCAAGGTGT
GGGTCGCGGACGACGGCGCCGCCGTGGCGGTCTGGACCACGCCGGAGAGCGTCGAAGCGGGGGCGGTGTT
CGCCGAGATCGGCCCGCGCATGGCCGAGTTGAGCGGTTCCCGGCTGGCCGCGCAGCAACAGATGGAAGGC
CTCCTGGCGCCGCACCGGCCCAAGGAGCCCGCGTGGTTCCTGGCCACCGTCGGAGTCTCGCCCGACCACC
AGGGCAAGGGTCTGGGCAGCGCCGTCGTGCTCCCCGGAGTGGAGGCGGCCGAGCGCGCCGGGGTGCCCGC
CTTCCTGGAGACCTCCGCGCCCCGCAACCTCCCCTTCTACGAGCGGCTCGGCTTCACCGTCACCGCCGAC
GTCGAGGTGCCCGAAGGACCGCGCACCTGGTGCATGACCCGCAAGCCCGGTGCCTGAACGCGTTAAGTCG
ACAATCAACCTCTGGATTACAAAATTTGTGAAAGATTGACTGGTATTCTTAACTATGTTGCTCCTTTTAC
GCTATGTGGATACGCTGCTTTAATGCCTTTGTATCATGCTATTGCTTCCCGTATGGCTTTCATTTTCTCC
TCCTTGTATAAATCCTGGTTGCTGTCTCTTTATGAGGAGTTGTGGCCCGTTGTCAGGCAACGTGGCGTGG
TGTGCACTGTGTTTGCTGACGCAACCCCCACTGGTTGGGGCATTGCCACCACCTGTCAGCTCCTTTCCGG
GACTTTCGCTTTCCCCCTCCCTATTGCCACGGCGGAACTCATCGCCGCCTGCCTTGCCCGCTGCTGGACA
GGGGCTCGGCTGTTGGGCACTGACAATTCCGTGGTGTTGTCGGGGAAATCATCGTCCTTTCCTTGGCTGC
TCGCCTGTGTTGCCACCTGGATTCTGCGCGGGACGTCCTTCTGCTACGTCCCTTCGGCCCTCAATCCAGC
GGACCTTCCTTCCCGCGGCCTGCTGCCGGCTCTGCGGCCTCTTCCGCGTCTTCGCCTTCGCCCTCAGACG
AGTCGGATCTCCCTTTGGGCCGCCTCCCCGCGTCGACTTTAAGACCAATGACTTACAAGGCAGCTGTAGA
TCTTAGCCACTTTTTAAAAGAAAAGGGGGGACTGGAAGGGCTAATTCACTCCCAACGAAGACAAGATCTG
CTTTTTGCTTGTACTGGGTCTCTCTGGTTAGACCAGATCTGAGCCTGGGAGCTCTCTGGCTAACTAGGGA
ACCCACTGCTTAAGCCTCAATAAAGCTTGCCTTGAGTGCTTCAAGTAGTGTGTGCCCGTCTGTTGTGTGA
CTCTGGTAACTAGAGATCCCTCAGACCCTTTTAGTCAGTGTGGAAAATCTCTAGCAGTACGTATAGTAGT
TCATGTCATCTTATTATTCAGTATTTATAACTTGCAAAGAAATGAATATCAGAGAGTGAGAGGAACTTGT
TTATTGCAGCTTATAATGGTTACAAATAAAGCAATAGCATCACAAATTTCACAAATAAAGCATTTTTTTC
ACTGCATTCTAGTTGTGGTTTGTCCAAACTCATCAATGTATCTTATCATGTCTGGCTCTAGCTATCCCGC
CCCTAACTCCGCCCATCCCGCCCCTAACTCCGCCCAGTTCCGCCCATTCTCCGCCCCATGGCTGACTAAT
TTTTTTTATTTATGCAGAGGCCGAGGCCGCCTCGGCCTCTGAGCTATTCCAGAAGTAGTGAGGAGGCTTT
TTTGGAGGCCTAGGGACGTACCCAATTCGCCCTATAGTGAGTCGTATTACGCGCGCTCACTGGCCGTCGT
TTTACAACGTCGTGACTGGGAAAACCCTGGCGTTACCCAACTTAATCGCCTTGCAGCACATCCCCCTTTC
GCCAGCTGGCGTAATAGCGAAGAGGCCCGCACCGATCGCCCTTCCCAACAGTTGCGCAGCCTGAATGGCG
AATGGG
[124 nt withheld, positions 3367-3490]
C
[91 nt withheld, positions 3492-3582]
A
[49 nt withheld, positions 3584-3632]
CCTTTGACGTTGGAGTCCACGTTCTTT
[37 nt withheld, positions 3660-3696]
ACCCTATCTCGGTCTATTCTTTTGATTTATAAGGGATTTTGCCGATTTCGGCCTATTGGTTAAAAAATGA
GCTGATTTAACAAAAATTTAACGCGAATTTTAACAAAATATTAACGCTTACAATTTAGGTGGCACTTTTC
GGGGAAATGTGCGCGGAACCCCTATTTGTTTATTTTTCTAAATACATTCAAATATGTATCCGCTCATGAG
ACAATAACCCTGATAAATGCTTCAATAATATTGAAAAAGGAAGAGTATGAGTATTCAACATTTCCGTGTC
GCCCTTATTCCCTTTTTTGCGGCATTTTGCCTTCCTGTTTTTGCTCACCCAGAAACGCTGGTGAAAGTAA
AAGATGCTGAAGATCAGTTGGGTGCACGAGTGGGTTACATCGAACTGGATCTCAACAGCGGTAAGATCCT
TGAGAGTTTTCGCCCCGAAGAACGTTTTCCAATGATGAGCACTTTTAAAGTTCTGCTATGTGGCGCGGTA
TTATCCCGTATTGACGCCGGGCAAGAGCAACTCGGTCGCCGCATACACTATTCTCAGAATGACTTGGTTG
AGTACTCACCAGTCACAGAAAAGCATCTTACGGATGGCATGACAGTAAGAGAATTATGCAGTGCTGCCAT
AACCATGAGTGATAACACTGCGGCCAACTTACTTCTGACAACGATCGGAGGACCGAAGGAGCTAACCGCT
TTTTTGCACAACATGGGGGATCATGTAACTCGCCTTGATCGTTGGGAACCGGAGCTGAATGAAGCCATAC
CAAACGACGAGCGTGACACCACGATGCCTGTAGCAATGGCAACAACGTTGCGCAAACTATTAACTGGCGA
ACTACTTACTCTAGCTTCCCGGCAACAATTAATAGACTGGATGGAGGCGGATAAAGTTGCAGGACCACTT
CTGCGCTCGGCCCTTCCGGCTGGCTGGTTTATTGCTGATAAATCTGGAGCCGGTGAGCGTGGGTCTCGCG
GTATCATTGCAGCACTGGGGCCAGATGGTAAGCCCTCCCGTATCGTAGTTATCTACACGACGGGGAGTCA
GGCAACTATGGATGAACGAAATAGACAGATCGCTGAGATAGGTGCCTCACTGATTAAGCATTGGTAACTG
TCAGACCAAGTTTACTCATATATACTTTAGATTGATTTAAAACTTCATTTTTAATTTAAAAGGATCTAGG
TGAAGATCCTTTTTGATAATCTCATGACCAAAATCCCTTAACGTGAGTTTTCGTTCCACTGAGCGTCAGA
CCCCGTAGAAAAGATCAAAGGATCTTCTTGAGATCCTTTTTTTCTGCGCGTAATCTGCTGCTTGCAAACA
AAAAAACCACCGCTACCAGCGGTGGTTTGTTTGCCGGATCAAGAGCTACCAACTCTTTTTCCGAAGGTAA
CTGGCTTCAGCAGAGCGCAGATACCAAATACTGTTCTTCTAGTGTAGCCGTAGTTAGGCCACCACTTCAA
GAACTCTGTAGCACCGCCTACATACCTCGCTCTGCTAATCCTGTTACCAGTGGCTGCTGCCAGTGGCGAT
AAGTCGTGTCTTACCGGGTTGGACTCAAGACGATAGTTACCGGATAAGGCGCAGCGGTCGGGCTGAACGG
GGGGTTCGTGCACACAGCCCAGCTTGGAGCGAACGACCTACACCGAACTGAGATACCTACAGCGTGAGCT
ATGAGAAAGCGCCACGCTTCCCGAAGGGAGAAAGGCGGACAGGTATCCGGTAAGCGGCAGGGTCGGAACA
GGAGAGCGCACGAGGGAGCTTCCAGGGGGAAACGCCTGGTATCTTTATAGTCCTGTCGGGTTTCGCCACC
TCTGACTTGAGCGTCGATTTTTGTGATGCTCGTCAGGGGGGCGGAGCCTATGGAAAAACGCCAGCAACGC
GGCCTTTTTACGGTTCCTGGCCTTTTGCTGGCCTTTTGCTCACATGTTCTTTCCTGCGTTATCCCCTGAT
TCTGTGGATAACCGTATTACCGCCTTTGAGTGAGCTGATACCGCTCGCCGCAGCCGAACGACCGAGCGCA
GCGAGTCAGTGAGCGAGGAAGCGGAAGAGCGCCCAATACGCAAACCGCCTCTCCCCGCGCGTTGGCCGAT
TCATTAATGCAGCTGGCACGACAGGTTTCCCGACTGGAAAGCGGGCAGTGAGCGCAACGCAATTAATGTG
AGTTAGCTCACTCATTAGGCACCCCAGGCTTTACACTTTATGCTTCCGGCTCGTATGTTGTGTGGAATTG
TGAGCGGATAACAATTTCACACAGGAAACAGCTATGACCATGATTACGCCAAGCGCGCAATTAACCCTCA
CTAAAGGGAACAAAAGCTGGAGCTGCAAGCTTAATGTAGTCTTATGCAATACTCTTGTAGTCTTGCAACA
TGGTAACGATGAGTTAGCAACATGCCTTACAAGGAGAGAAAAAGCACCGTGCATGCCGATTGGTGGAAGT
AAGGTGGTACGATCGTGCCTTATTAGGAAGGCAACAGACGGGTCTGACATGGATTGGACGAACCACTGAA
TTGCCGCATTGCAGAGATATTGTATTTAAGTGCCTAGCTCGATACATAAACGGGTCTCTCTGGTTAGACC
AGATCTGAGCCTGGGAGCTCTCTGGCTAACTAGGGAACCCACTGCTTAAGCCTCAATAAAGCTTGCCTTG
AGTGCTTCAAGTAGTGTGTGCCCGTCTGTTGTGTGACTCTGGTAACTAGAGATCCCTCAGACCCTTTTAG
TCAGTGTGGAAAATCTCTAGCAGTGGCGCCCGAACAGGGACTTGAAAGCGAAAGGGAAACCAGAGGAGCT
CTCTCGACGCAGGACTCGGCTTGCTGAAGCGCGCACGGCAAGAGGCGAGGGGCGGCGACTGGTGAGTACG
CCAAAAATTTTGACTAGCGGAGGCTAGAAGGAGAGAGATGGGTGCGAGAGCGTCAGTATTAAGCGGGGGA
GAATTAGATCGCGATGGGAAAAAATTCGGTTAAGGCCAGGGGGAAAGAAAAAATATAAATTAAAACATAT
AGTATGGGCAAGCAGGGAGCTAGAACGATTCGCAGTTAATCCTGGCCTGTTAGAAACATCAGAAGGCTGT
AGACAAATACTGGGACAGCTACAACCATCCCTTCAGACAGGATCAGAAGAACTTAGATCATTATATAATA
CAGTAGCAACCCTCTATTGTGTGCATCAAAGGATAGAGATAAAAGACACCAAGGAAGCTTTAGACAAGAT
AGAGGAAGAGCAAAACAAAAGTAAGACCACCGCACAGCAAGCGGCCGCTGATCTTCAGACCTGGAGGAGG
AGATATGAGGGACAATTGGAGAAGTGAATTATATAAATATAAAGTAGTAAAAATTGAACCATTAGGAGTA
GCACCCACCAAGGCAAAGAGAAGAGTGGTGCAGAGAGAAAAAAGAGCAGTGGGAATAGGAGCTTTGTTCC
TTGGGTTCTTGGGAGCAGCAGGAAGCACTATGGGCGCAGCGTCAATGACGCTGACGGTACAGGCCAGACA
ATTATTGTCTGGTATAGTGCAGCAGCAGAACAATTTGCTGAGGGCTATTGAGGCGCAACAGCATCTGTTG
CAACTCACAGTCTGGGGCATCAAGCAGCTCCAGGCAAGAATCCTGGCTGTGGAAAGATACCTAAAGGATC
AACAGCTCCTGGGGATTTGGGGTTGCTCTGGAAAACTCATTTGCACCACTGCTGTGCCTTGGAATGCTAG
TTGGAGTAATAAATCTCTGGAACAGATTTGGAATCACACGACCTGGATGGAGTGGGACAGAGAAATTAAC
AATTACACAAGCTTAATACACTCCTTAATTGAAGAATCGCAAAACCAGCAAGAAAAGAATGAACAAGAAT
TATTGGAATTAGATAAATGGGCAAGTTTGTGGAATTGGTTTAACATAACAAATTGGCTGTGGTATATAAA
ATTATTCATAATGATAGTAGGAGGCTTGGTAGGTTTAAGAATAGTTTTTGCTGTACTTTCTATAGTGAAT
AGAGTTAGGCAGGGATATTCACCATTATCGTTTCAGACCCACCTCCCAACCCCGAGGGGACCCAGAGAGG
GCCTATTTCCCATGATTCCTTCATATTTGCATATACGATACAAGGCTGTTAGAGAGATAATTAGAATTAA
TTTGACTGTAAACACAAAGATATTAGTACAAAATACGTGACGTAGAAAGTAATAATTTCTTGGGTAGTTT
GCAGTTTTAAAATTATGTTTTAAAATGGACTATCATATGCTTACCGTAACTTGAAAGTATTTCGATTTCT
TGGCTTTATATATCTTGTGGAAAGGACGAAACACCGAATGCATCCTACAAAAGGATGTTTTAGAGCTAGA
AATAGCAAGTTAAAATAAGGCTAGTCCGTTATCAACTTGAAAAAGTGGCACCGAGTCGGTGCTTTTTTAA
GCTTGGCGTAACTAGATCTTGAGACAAATGGCAGTATTCATCCACAATTTTAAAAGAAAAGGGGGGATTG
GGGGGTACAGTGCAGGGGAAAGAATAGTAGACATAATAGCAACAGACATACAAACTAAAGAATTACAAAA
ACAAATTACAAAAATTCAAAATTTTCGGGTTTATTACAGGGACAGCAGAGATCCACTTTGGCGCCGGCTC
GAGGGGG
Features (pLannotate 1.2.2; 29 found; start..end, strand, type, name):
     14..80      +  CDS            small t antigen (fragment): SV40 (simian virus 40) small t antigen
    106..317     +  promoter       EF-1α core promoter: core promoter for human elongation factor EF-1α
    318..1256    +  intron         EF-1α intron A: intron upstream of the start codon of human EF-1α
   1278..1877    +  CDS            PuroR (fragment): puromycin N-acetyltransferase; pac from Streptomyces; confers resistance to puromycin
   1893..2481    +  misc_feature   WPRE: woodchuck hepatitis virus posttranscriptional regulatory element
   2532..2551    +  misc_feature   cPPT/CTS (fragment): central polypurine tract and central termination sequence of HIV-1
   2553..2786    +  LTR            3' LTR (ΔU3): self-inactivating 3' long terminal repeat (LTR) from HIV-1
   2864..2985    +  polyA_signal   SV40 poly(A) signal: SV40 polyadenylation signal
   3025..3160    +  rep_origin     SV40 ori: SV40 origin of replication
   3181..3199    -  promoter       T7 promoter: promoter for bacteriophage T7 RNA polymerase
   3207..3362    +  CDS            lacZα (fragment): LacZα fragment of β-galactosidase; lacZ fragment
   3367..3795    +  rep_origin     f1 ori (sequence partly withheld): f1 bacteriophage origin of replication; arrow indicates direction of (+) strand synthesis
   3848..3952    +  promoter       AmpR promoter: bla
   3953..4813    +  CDS            AmpR: β-lactamase; bla; confers resistance to ampicillin, carbenicillin, and related antibiotics
   4984..5572    +  rep_origin     ori: high-copy-number ColE1/pMB1/pBR322/pUC origin of replication
   5755..5847    +  CDS            lacI (fragment): lac repressor; lacI; The lac repressor binds to the lac operator to inhibit transcription in E. coli. This inhibition can be relieved by adding lactose or isopropyl-β-D-thiogalactopyranoside (IPTG).
   5860..5881    +  protein_bind   CAP binding site: CAP binding activates transcription in the presence of cAMP. E. coli catabolite activator protein
   5896..5926    +  promoter       lac promoter: promoter for the E. coli lac operon
   5934..5950    +  protein_bind   lac operator: The lac repressor binds to the lac operator to inhibit transcription in E. coli. This inhibition can be relieved by adding lactose or isopropyl-β-D-thiogalactopyranoside (IPTG). lac repressor encoded by lacI
   5995..6013    +  promoter       T3 promoter: promoter for bacteriophage T3 RNA polymerase
   6041..6267    +  promoter       RSV promoter: Rous sarcoma virus enhancer/promoter
   6268..6448    +  LTR            5' LTR (truncated): truncated 5' long terminal repeat (LTR) from HIV-1
   6495..6620    +  misc_feature   HIV-1 Ψ: packaging signal of human immunodeficiency virus type 1
   6604..6967    +  CDS            HIV-1 gag (fragment): gag protein from human immunodeficiency virus 1; gag
   7113..7346    +  misc_feature   RRE: The Rev response element (RRE) of HIV-1 allows for Rev-dependent mRNA export from the nucleus to the cytoplasm.
   7723..7749    +  CDS            Rev (fragment): human immunodeficiency virus 1 (HIV-1) Rev protein; rev; enhances nuclear export of unspliced and incompletely spliced viral mRNAs
   7753..7993    +  promoter       U6 promoter: RNA polymerase III promoter for human U6 snRNA
   8023..8098    +  misc_RNA       gRNA scaffold: guide RNA scaffold for the Streptococcus pyogenes CRISPR/Cas9 system
   8154..8271    +  misc_feature   cPPT/CTS: central polypurine tract and central termination sequence of HIV-1
