[The description below was written by a language model from this plasmid's Addgene catalogue record and pLannotate feature annotations shown in this document.]
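Description:
PDIK1L gRNA (BRDN0001147645) is a third-generation lentiviral CRISPR guide plasmid built on the lentiGuide-Puro backbone and designed to target the human kinase gene PDIK1L (also known as CLIK1L or STK35L2). It is maintained in E. coli as a high-copy plasmid through a ColE1/pUC-type origin and is selected with ampicillin via the β-lactamase gene. An f1 origin, an SV40 origin and residual lac and T7/T3 promoter elements from the cloning backbone are also annotated.

The lentiviral transfer cassette begins with an RSV promoter fused to a truncated HIV-1 5' LTR, which drives Tat-independent production of the viral genomic RNA in packaging cells. This is followed by the Ψ packaging signal with an adjoining gag fragment, the Rev response element for nuclear export, and a cPPT/CTS that aids nuclear import of the provirus. The ΔU3 self-inactivating 3' LTR leaves the integrated provirus without LTR promoter activity. Within this frame, a human U6 RNA polymerase III promoter transcribes the PDIK1L-specific spacer joined to the Streptococcus pyogenes Cas9 guide RNA scaffold. A separate EF-1α core promoter with its intron A expresses puromycin N-acetyltransferase, so transduced mammalian cells can be selected with puromycin, and a WPRE downstream enhances transcript expression.

The guide was designed against several PDIK1L reference transcripts and belongs to a human kinome gRNA collection. The plasmid does not encode Cas9, so it must be used with a separate Cas9 vector or in cells already expressing Cas9, typically for PDIK1L knockout. The cloning method is not recorded.
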