Addgene plasmid #76443: PDIK1L gRNA (BRDN0001147645)
Purpose: 3rd generation lentiviral gRNA plasmid targeting human PDIK1L
Depositing lab: John Doench & David Root. Depositing organization: Broad Institute. Publication: Optimized sgRNA design to maximize activity and minimize off-target effects of CRISPR-Cas9. Doench JG, Fusi N, Sullender M, Hegde M, Vaimberg EW, Donovan KF, Smith I, Tothova Z, Wilen C, Orchard R, Virgin HW, Listgarten J, Root DE. Nat Biotechnol. 2016 Jan 18. doi: 10.1038/nbt.3437. PubMed 26780180.
Backbone
  Vector backbone: lentiGuide-Puro
  Backbone manufacturer: Zhang Lab (Addgene plasmid # 52963)
  Vector type: Mammalian Expression, Lentiviral, CRISPR
  Selectable markers: Puromycin
Growth in bacteria
  Bacterial resistance: Ampicillin, 100 μg/mL
  Growth temperature: 37°C
  Growth strain: DH5alpha
  Copy number: High Copy
Gene/Insert
  Gene/Insert name: PDIK1L (alt names: PDIK1L; NM_001243532.1)
  gRNA/shRNA sequence: AATGCATCCTACAAAAGGAT
  Species: H. sapiens (human)
  Entrez Gene: PDIK1L (a.k.a. CLIK1L, STK35L2, RP11-96L14.4)
  Promoter: hU6
  Cloning method: Unknown
  Sequencing primers: 5′ U6-F; 3′ pS2-R
Terms and licenses: Academic/Nonprofit Terms; Industry Terms: Not Available to Industry
Depositor comments: The gRNA was designed to target the following Genbank reference sequence(s): NM_001243532.1,NM_001243533.1,NM_152835.4. Note that this plasmid does NOT contain Cas9. It should be used in conjunction with lentiCas9-Blast (Addgene #52962) or otherwise with cell lines already expressing Cas9. Browse the full kinome gRNA library at http://www.addgene.org/pooled-library/broadgpp-human-kinome/ or visit http://www.broadinstitute.org/rnai/public/ for detailed protocols and information.
How to cite: PDIK1L gRNA (BRDN0001147645) was a gift from John Doench & David Root (Addgene plasmid # 76443 ; http://n2t.net/addgene:76443 ; RRID:Addgene_76443)
