>Addgene plasmid #76443 | PDIK1L gRNA (BRDN0001147645) | depositor partial sequence | sequence record 143903 | Target Sequence
AATGCATCCTACAAAAGGAT
