>Addgene plasmid #76443 | PDIK1L gRNA (BRDN0001147645) | addgene partial sequence | sequence record 185847 | hU6-F
AGAAAGTAATAATTTCTTGGGTAGTTTGCAGTTTTAAAATTATGTTTTAAAATGGACTATCATATGCTTA
CCGTAACTTGAAAGTATTTCGATTTCTTGGCTTTATATATCTTGTGGAAAGGACGAAACACCGAATGCAT
CCTACAAAAGGATGTTTTAGAGCTAGAAATAGCAAGTTAAAATAAGGCTAGTCCGTTATCAACTTGAAAA
AGTGGCACCGAGTCGGTGCTTTTTTAAGCTTGGCGTAACTAGATCTTGAGACAAATGGCAGTATTCATCC
ACAATTTTAAAAGAAAAGGGGGGATTGGGGGGTACAGTGCAGGGGAAAGAATAGTAGACATAATAGCAAC
AGACATACAAACTAAAGAATTACAAAAACAAATTACAAAAATTCAAAATTTTCGGGTTTATTACAGGGAC
AGCAGAGATCCACTTTGGCGCCGGCTCGAGGGGGCCCGGGTGCAAAGATGGATAAAGTTTTAAACAGAGA
GGAATCTTTGCAGCTAATGGACCTTCTAGGTCTTGAAAGGAGTGGGAATTGGCTCCGGTGCCCGTCAGTG
GGCAGAGCGC
